Addgene plasmid #174666: SIN40C.TRE.mArid3a3xFLAG.IRES.dTomato.PGK.sfGFP.P2A.Tet3G
Purpose: Doxycycline-inducible expression of murine Arid3a-3xFLAG cDNA with dTomato as reporter fluorescent protein
Depositing lab: Jan-Henning Klusmann. Depositing organization: Martin-Luther-Universitaet Halle-Wittenberg. Publication: The megakaryocytic transcription factor ARID3A suppresses leukemia pathogenesis. Alejo-Valle O, Weigert K, Bhayadia R, Ng M, Issa H, Beyer C, Emmrich S, Schuschel K, Ihling C, Sinz A, Zimmermann M, Wickenhauser C, Flasinski M, Regenyi EM, Labuhn M, Reinhardt D, Yaspo ML, Heckl D, Klusmann JH. Blood. 2021 Sep 27. pii: S0006-4971(21)01649-9. doi: 10.1182/blood.2021012231. PubMed 34570885.
Backbone
  Vector backbone: SIN40C
  Vector type: Mammalian Expression, Lentiviral
Growth in bacteria
  Bacterial resistance: Ampicillin, 100 μg/mL
  Growth temperature: 37°C
  Growth strain: NEB Stable
  Copy number: High Copy
Gene/Insert
  Gene/Insert name: Arid3a-3xFLAG
  Species: M. musculus (mouse)
  Entrez Gene: Arid3a (a.k.a. Brig, Bright, Dr, Dri1, Dril1)
  Promoter: TRE
  Tag / fusion protein: 3xFLAG (C terminal on insert)
  Cloning method: Ligation Independent Cloning
  Sequencing primers: 5′ LNCX; 3′ IRES-R
Terms and licenses: Academic/Nonprofit Terms; Industry Terms: Not Available to Industry
How to cite: SIN40C.TRE.mArid3a3xFLAG.IRES.dTomato.PGK.sfGFP.P2A.Tet3G was a gift from Jan-Henning Klusmann (Addgene plasmid # 174666 ; http://n2t.net/addgene:174666 ; RRID:Addgene_174666)
