[The description below was written by a language model from this plasmid's Addgene catalogue record and pLannotate feature annotations shown in this document.]
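Description:
SIN40C.TRE.mArid3a3xFLAG.IRES.dTomato.PGK.sfGFP.P2A.Tet3G is an all-in-one, doxycycline-inducible lentiviral expression vector of about 12.4 kb built on the SIN40C backbone. It is maintained in E. coli as a high-copy plasmid through a ColE1/pUC-type origin with ampicillin selection (AmpR), and it also carries an f1 origin and remnants of a lacZα/lac promoter cloning region. The viral portion is a self-inactivating HIV-1 transfer cassette. CMV enhancer, SV40 and RSV promoter elements sit upstream of a truncated 5' LTR and presumably drive genomic RNA production in packaging cells. They are followed by the Ψ packaging signal with a partial gag sequence, the RRE for Rev-dependent export, the cPPT/CTS, a WPRE, and a ΔU3 3' LTR. An SV40 polyadenylation signal and SV40 origin lie downstream.

Two expression units lie between the LTRs. In the first, a TRE3G promoter drives murine Arid3a cDNA with a C-terminal 3xFLAG tag (the annotation tool labels this as a fragment of a 5xFLAG feature). An EMCV IRES then allows dTomato to be translated from the same transcript, so red fluorescence reports induction. In the second, the constitutive mouse PGK promoter expresses superfolder GFP linked by a P2A peptide to the Tet-On 3G transactivator, whose tetR-derived portion is what the feature table detects; the P2A itself is named in the construct title but not annotated. Green fluorescence therefore marks transduced cells regardless of induction, and adding doxycycline lets Tet3G activate TRE3G to switch on Arid3a-3xFLAG and dTomato. The vector is intended for inducible expression of this transcription factor in mammalian cells and comes from work on the role of ARID3A in megakaryocytic biology and leukemia suppression.
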