Features (pLannotate 1.2.2; 34 found; start..end, strand, type, name):
      1..128     +  rep_origin     RSF ori (fragment): Plasmids containing the RSF 1030 origin of replication can be propagated in E. coli cells that contain additional plasmids with compatible origins.
    130..222     +  CDS            lacI (fragment): lac repressor; lacI; The lac repressor binds to the lac operator to inhibit transcription in E. coli. This inhibition can be relieved by adding lactose or isopropyl-β-D-thiogalactopyranoside (IPTG).
    235..256     +  protein_bind   CAP binding site: CAP binding activates transcription in the presence of cAMP. E. coli catabolite activator protein
    271..301     +  promoter       lac promoter: promoter for the E. coli lac operon
    305..327     +  protein_bind   lac operator (fragment): The lac repressor binds to the lac operator to inhibit transcription in E. coli. This inhibition can be relieved by adding lactose or isopropyl-β-D-thiogalactopyranoside (IPTG). lac repressor encoded by lacI
    370..388     +  promoter       T3 promoter: promoter for bacteriophage T3 RNA polymerase
    433..812     +  enhancer       CMV enhancer: human cytomegalovirus immediate early enhancer
    869..1060    +  promoter       SV40 promoter (fragment): SV40 enhancer and early promoter
   1079..1305    +  promoter       RSV promoter: Rous sarcoma virus enhancer/promoter
   1306..1486    +  LTR            5' LTR (truncated): truncated 5' long terminal repeat (LTR) from HIV-1
   1533..1658    +  misc_feature   HIV-1 Ψ: packaging signal of human immunodeficiency virus type 1
   1642..2005    +  CDS            HIV-1 gag (fragment): gag protein from human immunodeficiency virus 1; gag
   2151..2384    +  misc_feature   RRE: The Rev response element (RRE) of HIV-1 allows for Rev-dependent mRNA export from the nucleus to the cytoplasm.
   2761..2785    +  CDS            Rev (fragment): human immunodeficiency virus 1 (HIV-1) Rev protein; rev; enhances nuclear export of unspliced and incompletely spliced viral mRNAs
   2826..2943    +  misc_feature   cPPT/CTS: central polypurine tract and central termination sequence of HIV-1
   2989..3367    +  promoter       TRE3G promoter: 3rd-generation Tet-responsive promoter that can be activated by binding of Tet-On® 3G
   3381..5183    +  CDS            Arid3a: ARI3A_MOUSE - Also known as Dri1, Dril1. Experimental evidence at protein level: Swiss-Prot protein existence level 1. Transcription factor involved in B-cell differentiation. Binds a VH promoter proximal site necessary for induced mu-heavy-chain transcription. Binds the minor groove of a restricted ATC sequence that is sufficient for nuclear matrix association. This sequence motif is present in matrix-associating regions (MARS) proximal to the promoter and flanking E mu. Activates E mu-driven transcription by binding these sites. May be involved in the control of cell cycle progression by the
   5226..5249    +  CDS            5xFLAG (fragment): five tandem FLAG® epitope tags
   5262..5848    +  misc_feature   IRES2: internal ribosome entry site (IRES) of the encephalomyocarditis virus (EMCV)
   5855..6556    +  CDS            dTomato: dTomato is a basic (constitutively fluorescent) orange fluorescent protein published in 2004, derived from Discosoma sp.. It is reported to be a somewhat slowly-maturing dimer with low acid sensitivity.
   6581..7080    +  promoter       PGK promoter: mouse phosphoglycerate kinase 1 promoter
   7099..7809    +  CDS            Superfolder GFP: Superfolder GFP is a basic (constitutively fluorescent) green fluorescent protein published in 2005, derived from Aequorea victoria. It is reported to be a very rapidly-maturing weak dimer.
   7879..8496    +  CDS            tetR: TETR2_ECOLX - Experimental evidence at protein level: Swiss-Prot protein existence level 1. TetR is the repressor of the tetracycline resistance element; its N-terminal region forms a helix-turn-helix structure and binds DNA. Binding of tetracycline to TetR reduces the repressor affinity for the tetracycline resistance gene (tetA) promoter operator sites. From Escherichia coli.
   8652..9240    +  misc_feature   WPRE: woodchuck hepatitis virus posttranscriptional regulatory element
   9291..9310    +  misc_feature   cPPT/CTS (fragment): central polypurine tract and central termination sequence of HIV-1
   9312..9545    +  LTR            3' LTR (ΔU3): self-inactivating 3' long terminal repeat (LTR) from HIV-1
   9623..9744    +  polyA_signal   SV40 poly(A) signal: SV40 polyadenylation signal
   9784..9919    +  rep_origin     SV40 ori: SV40 origin of replication
   9940..9958    -  promoter       T7 promoter: promoter for bacteriophage T7 RNA polymerase
   9966..10121   +  CDS            lacZα (fragment): LacZα fragment of β-galactosidase; lacZ fragment
  10126..10554   +  rep_origin     f1 ori (sequence partly withheld): f1 bacteriophage origin of replication; arrow indicates direction of (+) strand synthesis
  10607..10711   +  promoter       AmpR promoter: bla
  10712..11572   +  CDS            AmpR: β-lactamase; bla; confers resistance to ampicillin, carbenicillin, and related antibiotics
  11743..12331   +  rep_origin     ori: high-copy-number ColE1/pMB1/pBR322/pUC origin of replication
>Addgene plasmid #174666 | SIN40C.TRE.mArid3a3xFLAG.IRES.dTomato.PGK.sfGFP.P2A.Tet3G | addgene full sequence | sequence record 347045 | Addgene NGS Result
TCACATGTTCTTTCCTGCGTTATCCCCTGATTCTGTGGATAACCGTATTACCGCCTTTGAGTGAGCTGAT
ACCGCTCGCCGCAGCCGAACGACCGAGCGCAGCGAGTCAGTGAGCGAGGAAGCGGAAGAGCGCCCAATAC
GCAAACCGCCTCTCCCCGCGCGTTGGCCGATTCATTAATGCAGCTGGCACGACAGGTTTCCCGACTGGAA
AGCGGGCAGTGAGCGCAACGCAATTAATGTGAGTTAGCTCACTCATTAGGCACCCCAGGCTTTACACTTT
ATGCTTCCGGCTCGTATGTTGTGTGGAATTGTGAGCGGATAACAATTTCACACAGGAAACAGCTATGACC
ATGATTACGCCAAGCGCGCAATTAACCCTCACTAAAGGGAACAAAAGCTGGAGCTGCAAGCGGTACCGTC
GACCTGCAGGTTGACATTGATTATTGACTAGTTATTAATAGTAATCAATTACGGGGTCATTAGTTCATAG
CCCATATATGGAGTTCCGCGTTACATAACTTACGGTAAATGGCCCGCCTGGCTGACCGCCCAACGACCCC
CGCCCATTGACGTCAATAATGACGTATGTTCCCATAGTAACGCCAATAGGGACTTTCCATTGACGTCAAT
GGGTGGAGTATTTACGGTAAACTGCCCACTTGGCAGTACATCAAGTGTATCATATGCCAAGTACGCCCCC
TATTGACGTCAATGACGGTAAATGGCCCGCCTGGCATTATGCCCAGTACATGACCTTATGGGACTTTCCT
ACTTGGCAGTACATCTACGTATTAGTCATCGCTATTACCATGGCGCGCCATGCAGGGCCTGAAATAACCT
CTGAAAGAGGAACTTGGTTAGGTACCTTCTGAGGCGGAAAGAACCAGCTGTGGAATGTGTGTCAGTTAGG
GTGTGGAAAGTCCCCAGGCTCCCCAGCAGGCAGAAGTATGCAAAGCATGCATCTCAATTAGTCAGCAACC
AGGTGTGGAAAGTCCCCAGGCTCCCCAGCAGGCAGAAGTATGCAAAGCATGCATCTCAATTAGTCAGCAA
CCATAGTCCCTTAAGAGGCGCGCCTTAATGTAGTCTTATGCAATACTCTTGTAGTCTTGCAACATGGTAA
CGATGAGTTAGCAACATGCCTTACAAGGAGAGAAAAAGCACCGTGCATGCCGATTGGTGGAAGTAAGGTG
GTACGATCGTGCCTTATTAGGAAGGCAACAGACGGGTCTGACATGGATTGGACGAACCACTGAATTGCCG
CATTGCAGAGATATTGTATTTAAGTGCCTAGCTCGATACATAAACGGGTCTCTCTGGTTAGACCAGATCT
GAGCCTGGGAGCTCTCTGGCTAACTAGGGAACCCACTGCTTAAGCCTCAATAAAGCTTGCCTTGAGTGCT
TCAAGTAGTGTGTGCCCGTCTGTTGTGTGACTCTGGTAACTAGAGATCCCTCAGACCCTTTTAGTCAGTG
TGGAAAATCTCTAGCAGTGGCGCCCGAACAGGGACTTGAAAGCGAAAGGGAAACCAGAGGAGCTCTCTCG
ACGCAGGACTCGGCTTGCTGAAGCGCGCACGGCAAGAGGCGAGGGGCGGCGACTGGTGAGTACGCCAAAA
ATTTTGACTAGCGGAGGCTAGAAGGAGAGAGATGGGTGCGAGAGCGTCAGTATTAAGCGGGGGAGAATTA
GATCGCGATGGGAAAAAATTCGGTTAAGGCCAGGGGGAAAGAAAAAATATAAATTAAAACATATAGTATG
GGCAAGCAGGGAGCTAGAACGATTCGCAGTTAATCCTGGCCTGTTAGAAACATCAGAAGGCTGTAGACAA
ATACTGGGACAGCTACAACCATCCCTTCAGACAGGATCAGAAGAACTTAGATCATTATATAATACAGTAG
CAACCCTCTATTGTGTGCATCAAAGGATAGAGATAAAAGACACCAAGGAAGCTTTAGACAAGATAGAGGA
AGAGCAAAACAAAAGTAAGACCACCGCACAGCAAGCGGCCGCTGATCTTCAGACCTGGAGGAGGAGATAT
GAGGGACAATTGGAGAAGTGAATTATATAAATATAAAGTAGTAAAAATTGAACCATTAGGAGTAGCACCC
ACCAAGGCAAAGAGAAGAGTGGTGCAGAGAGAAAAAAGAGCAGTGGGAATAGGAGCTTTGTTCCTTGGGT
TCTTGGGAGCAGCAGGAAGCACTATGGGCGCAGCGTCAATGACGCTGACGGTACAGGCCAGACAATTATT
GTCTGGTATAGTGCAGCAGCAGAACAATTTGCTGAGGGCTATTGAGGCGCAACAGCATCTGTTGCAACTC
ACAGTCTGGGGCATCAAGCAGCTCCAGGCAAGAATCCTGGCTGTGGAAAGATACCTAAAGGATCAACAGC
TCCTGGGGATTTGGGGTTGCTCTGGAAAACTCATTTGCACCACTGCTGTGCCTTGGAATGCTAGTTGGAG
TAATAAATCTCTGGAACAGATTTGGAATCACACGACCTGGATGGAGTGGGACAGAGAAATTAACAATTAC
ACAAGCTTAATACACTCCTTAATTGAAGAATCGCAAAACCAGCAAGAAAAGAATGAACAAGAATTATTGG
AATTAGATAAATGGGCAAGTTTGTGGAATTGGTTTAACATAACAAATTGGCTGTGGTATATAAAATTATT
CATAATGATAGTAGGAGGCTTGGTAGGTTTAAGAATAGTTTTTGCTGTACTTTCTATAGTGAATAGAGTT
AGGCAGGGATATTCACCATTATCGTTTCAGACCCACCTCCCAACCCCGAGGGGACAATTCTAGATCTTGA
GACAAATGGCAGTATTCATCCACAATTTTAAAAGAAAAGGGGGGATTGGGGGGTACAGTGCAGGGGAAAG
AATAGTAGACATAATAGCAACAGACATACAAACTAAAGAATTACAAAAACAAATTACAAAAATTCAAAAT
TTTCGGGTTTATTACAGGGACAGCAGAGATCCACTTTGGCGCCGGCTCGAGTTTACTCCCTATCAGTGAT
AGAGAACGTATAAGGAGTTTACTCCCTATCAGTGATAGAGAACGTATGACCAGTTTACTCCCTATCAGTG
ATAGAGAACGTATCTACAGTTTACTCCCTATCAGTGATAGAGAACGTATGACCAGTTTACTCCCTATCAG
TGATAGAGAACGTATCTACAGTTTACTCCCTATCAGTGATAGAGAACGTATATCCAGTTTACTCCCTATC
AGTGATAGAGAACGTATAAGCTTTAGGCGTGTACGGTGGGCGCCTATAAAAGCAGAGCTCGTTTAGTGAA
CCGTCAGATCGCCTGGAGCAATTCCACAACACTTTTGTCTTATACCAACTTTCCGTACCACTTCCTACCC
TCGTAAAGACCGGTGCCACCATGAAGTTGCAAGCCGTCATGGAAACTCTCATTCAGCGGCAACAGAGAGC
ACGACAAGAACTGGAAGCTCGCCAAGCCCCTCCTCCTCCCCCTCCTGAACCTACAGGAGTTCGCGCTCGA
ACAACCATGACTGACGAGGACAGAGAGCCAGAAAATGCCCGGATGCATCGGACTCAGATGGCAGCCTTGG
CCGCCATGCGCGCTGCTGCTGCTGGATTGGGTCACCCTTCTAGTCCCGGAGGCTCTGAAGACGGGCCCCC
AATCTCCGGTGATGAAGACACCGCCAGGGAGGGTACTCTTTCTAGTCCAGCACTCCATGGCAGCGTGTTG
GAGGGTGCTGGTCATGCCGAGGGAGATCGGCATTTGATGGATGTTGGGTCAGACGATGATGATACAAAGT
CTAAATGGGAAGAGCAGGAGTTGGAAGAATTGGGAGAGGAGGAAGAGGAAGAAGAGGAGGAGGACGATTT
TGAGGAGGAAGAAGAAGAGGAGGAGGGTTTGGGTCCTCCCGAATCCGCCTCCCTGGGGACAGCTGGACTC
TTCACCCGAAAGGCCCCTCCAGCACAGGCATTTCGGGGTGACGGAGGGCCCCGCATGCTCTCTGGACCCG
AAAGATTGGGTCCTGGCCCCGCCCACCCAAGTCACATGGCCTCACAGATGCCTCCACCCGACCATGGCGA
CTGGACTTTCGAGGAACAATTTAAACAGCTTTATGAGCTCGACGCAGATCCAAAACGGAAAGAGTTTCTG
GATGATCTCTTCTCCTTTATGCAGAAGCGAGGCACCCCTGTAAACAGGATTCCAATAATGGCTAAGCAAG
TACTGGACCTGTTTATGCTGTATGTCCTTGTAACTGAGAAGGGAGGGCTCGTCGAAGTAATCAACAAGAA
ACTTTGGAGAGAAATTACAAAGGGATTGAATTTGCCTACCAGTATAACCTCAGCTGCATTCACACTGAGA
ACTCAGTACATGAAATATCTCTATCCCTATGAATGCGAACGCAGGGGTCTTTCTTCTCCTAATGAACTCC
AAGCTGCTATTGATAGTAATAGGAGAGAAGGCAGGCGCCAGAGCTTCGGGGGAAGCCTCTTCGCTTATAG
CCCCAGTGGAGCCCATTCAATGCTCCCTAGTCCAAAACTCCCTGTCACTCCACTCGGACTGGCTGCTTCT
ACTAATGGCTCATCAATTACCCCAGCACCTAAAATCAAGAAGGAAGAAGACTCAGCAATCCCAATTACCG
TGCCCGGTAGGTTGCCTGTGTCCTTGGCCGGCCATCCTGTTGTGGCCGCACAAGCAGCAGCAGTACAGGC
CGCTGCCGCACAGGCCGCTGTCGCTGCCCAAGCAGCTGCACTCGAACAACTTCGAGAAAAACTGGAATCC
ACCGAGCCACCTGAGAAGAAAATGGCTCTGGTTGCAGATGAGCAACAGAGACTTATGCAGCGCGCTGTTC
AGCAGTCCTTTCTGGCAATGACCGCCCAACTTCCCATGAACATTAGAATTAATAGCCAAGCTTCCGAAAG
CCGCCAAGATAGTGCCGTTTCCTTGACATCTGCAAATGGTTCCAATAGTATTTCAATGAGTGTTGAAATG
AATGGGATAGTATATACTGGCGTCCTTTTTGCCCAGCCTCCTCCTCCTACAGCACCTTCAGCACCAGGTA
AGGGCGGAGTCAGCTCTATTGGTACAAATACCACTACCGGAAGTCGCACTGGGGCCAGTGGGTCAACCGT
CTCTGGCGGGCAGGTGGGACTTCCTGGCGTTTCTACTCCCACCATGAGTTCCACCAGTAACAATTCCCTG
CCAGACTACAAGGACCACGACGGTGACTACAAGGACCACGACATCGACTACAAGGACGACGACGACAAGT
AAACGCGTTCGCCCCTCTCCCTCCCCCCCCCCTAACGTTACTGGCCGAAGCCGCTTGGAATAAGGCCGGT
GTGCGTTTGTCTATATGTTATTTTCCACCATATTGCCGTCTTTTGGCAATGTGAGGGCCCGGAAACCTGG
CCCTGTCTTCTTGACGAGCATTCCTAGGGGTCTTTCCCCTCTCGCCAAAGGAATGCAAGGTCTGTTGAAT
GTCGTGAAGGAAGCAGTTCCTCTGGAAGCTTCTTGAAGACAAACAACGTCTGTAGCGACCCTTTGCAGGC
AGCGGAACCCCCCACCTGGCGACAGGTGCCTCTGCGGCCAAAAGCCACGTGTATAAGATACACCTGCAAA
GGCGGCACAACCCCAGTGCCACGTTGTGAGTTGGATAGTTGTGGAAAGAGTCAAATGGCTCTCCTCAAGC
GTATTCAACAAGGGGCTGAAGGATGCCCAGAAGGTACCCCATTGTATGGGATCTGATCTGGGGCCTCGGT
ACACATGCTTTACATGTGTTTAGTCGAGGTTAAAAAAACGTCTAGGCCCCCCGAACCACGGGGACGTGGT
TTTCCTTTGAAAAACACGATGATAATATGGCCACAACCGGATCCATGGTGAGCAAGGGCGAGGAGGTCAT
CAAAGAGTTCATGCGCTTCAAGGTGCGCATGGAGGGCTCCATGAACGGCCACGAGTTCGAGATCGAGGGC
GAGGGCGAGGGCCGCCCCTACGAGGGCACCCAGACCGCCAAGCTGAAGGTGACCAAGGGCGGCCCCCTGC
CCTTCGCCTGGGACATCCTGTCCCCCCAGTTCATGTACGGCTCCAAGGCGTACGTGAAGCACCCCGCCGA
CATCCCCGATTACAAGAAGCTGTCCTTCCCCGAGGGCTTCAAGTGGGAGCGCGTGATGAACTTCGAGGAC
GGCGGTCTGGTGACCGTGACCCAGGACTCCTCCCTGCAGGACGGCACGCTGATCTACAAGGTGAAGATGC
GCGGCACCAACTTCCCCCCCGACGGCCCCGTAATGCAGAAGAAGACCATGGGCTGGGAGGCCTCCACCGA
GCGCCTGTACCCCCGCGACGGCGTGCTGAAGGGCGAGATCCACCAGGCCCTGAAGCTGAAGGACGGCGGC
CACTACCTGGTGGAGTTCAAGACCATCTACATGGCCAAGAAGCCCGTGCAACTGCCCGGCTACTACTACG
TGGACACCAAGCTGGACATCACCTCCCACAACGAGGACTACACCATCGTGGAACAGTACGAGCGCTCCGA
GGGCCGCCACCACCTGTTCCTGTACGGCATGGACGAGCTGTACAAGTGAGCGATATCGCGTAATTCTACC
GGGTAGGGGAGGCGCTTTTCCCAAGGCAGTCTGGAGCATGCGCTTTAGCAGCCCCGCTGGGCACTTGGCG
CTACACAAGTGGCCTCTGGCCTCGCACACATTCCACATCCACCGGAAGGCGCCAACCGGCTCCGTTCTTT
GGTGGCCCCTTCGCGCCACCTTCTACTCCTCCCCTAGTCAGGAAGTTCCCCCCCGCCCCGCAGCTCGCGT
CGTGCAGGACGTGACAAATGGAAGTAGCACGTGTCACTAGTCTCGTGCAGATGGACAGCACCGCTGAGCA
ATGGAAGCGGGTAGGCCTTTGGGGCAGCGGCCAATAGCAGCTTTGCTCCTTCGCTTTCTGGGCTCAGAGG
CTGGGAAGGGGTGGGTCCGGGGGCGGGCTCAGGGGCGGGCTCAGGGGCGGGGCGGGCGCCCGAAGGTCCA
CCGGAGGCCCGGCATTCTGCACGCTTCAAAAGCGCACGTCTGCCGCGCTGTTCTCCTCTTCCTCATCTCC
GGGCCTTTCGGCTAGCGCCACCATGGGATCTAAGGGCGAGGAACTGTTCACCGGCGTGGTGCCCATCCTG
GTGGAACTGGATGGCGACGTGAACGGCCACAAGTTCTCTGTGCGGGGAGAGGGCGAAGGCGACGCCACAA
ATGGCAAGCTGACCCTGAAGTTCATCTGCACCACCGGCAAGCTGCCCGTGCCTTGGCCTACCCTCGTGAC
CACACTGACCTACGGCGTGCAGTGCTTCAGCAGATACCCCGACCATATGAAGCGGCACGACTTCTTCAAG
AGCGCCATGCCCGAGGGCTACGTGCAGGAACGGACCATCAGCTTCAAGGACGACGGCACCTACAAGACCA
GAGCCGAAGTGAAGTTCGAGGGCGACACCCTCGTGAACCGGATCGAGCTGAAGGGCATCGATTTCAAAGA
GGACGGCAACATCCTGGGCCACAAGCTGGAGTACAACTTCAACAGCCACAATGTGTATATCACCGCCGAC
AAGCAGAAGAACGGCATCAAGGCCAACTTCAAGATCCGGCACAACGTGGAAGATGGCAGCGTGCAGCTGG
CCGACCACTACCAGCAGAACACCCCCATCGGAGATGGCCCCGTGCTGCTGCCCGACAACCACTACCTGAG
CACCCAGAGCGTGCTGAGCAAGGACCCCAACGAGAAGCGGGACCACATGGTGCTGCTGGAATTCGTGACC
GCCGCTGGCATCACCCACGGCATGGACGAGCTGTATAAGGGAGGAAGCGGCGCCACCAATTTCAGCCTGC
TGAAACAGGCCGGCGACGTGGAAGAGAACCCTGGCCCTATGAGCCGGCTGGACAAGAGCAAAGTGATCAA
CAGCGCCCTGGAACTGCTGAACGGCGTGGGCATCGAGGGCCTGACCACCCGGAAGCTGGCCCAGAAACTG
GGCGTGGAACAGCCCACCCTGTACTGGCACGTGAAGAACAAGCGGGCCCTGCTGGACGCCCTGCCCATCG
AGATGCTGGACCGGCACCACACCCACAGCTGCCCTCTGGAAGGCGAGAGCTGGCAGGACTTCCTGCGGAA
CAACGCCAAGAGCTACAGATGCGCCCTGCTGAGCCACCGGGACGGCGCCAAAGTGCACCTGGGCACCAGA
CCCACCGAGAAGCAGTACGAGACACTGGAAAACCAGCTGGCCTTCCTGTGCCAGCAGGGCTTCAGCCTGG
AAAACGCCCTGTACGCCCTGAGCGCCGTGGGCCACTTCACCCTGGGCTGCGTGCTGGAAGAACAGGAACA
CCAGGTCGCCAAAGAGGAAAGAGAGACACCCACCACCGACAGCATGCCCCCCCTGCTGAAGCAGGCCATC
GAGCTGTTCGACAGACAGGGCGCCGAGCCCGCCTTCCTGTTCGGCCTGGAACTGATCATCTGCGGCCTCG
AGAAGCAGCTGAAGTGCGAGAGCGGCGGACCCACCGACGCCCTGGACGACTTCGACCTGGACATGCTGCC
CGCCGATGCCCTGGATGATTTTGATCTGGATATGCTCCCTGCTGACGCTCTCGATGACTTCGATCTCGAT
ATGCTGCCAGGCTAATGTACAAGTGATCGCGTTAAGTCGACAATCAACCTCTGGATTACAAAATTTGTGA
AAGATTGACTGGTATTCTTAACTATGTTGCTCCTTTTACGCTATGTGGATACGCTGCTTTAATGCCTTTG
TATCATGCTATTGCTTCCCGTATGGCTTTCATTTTCTCCTCCTTGTATAAATCCTGGTTGCTGTCTCTTT
ATGAGGAGTTGTGGCCCGTTGTCAGGCAACGTGGCGTGGTGTGCACTGTGTTTGCTGACGCAACCCCCAC
TGGTTGGGGCATTGCCACCACCTGTCAGCTCCTTTCCGGGACTTTCGCTTTCCCCCTCCCTATTGCCACG
GCGGAACTCATCGCCGCCTGCCTTGCCCGCTGCTGGACAGGGGCTCGGCTGTTGGGCACTGACAATTCCG
TGGTGTTGTCGGGGAAATCATCGTCCTTTCCTTGGCTGCTCGCCTGTGTTGCCACCTGGATTCTGCGCGG
GACGTCCTTCTGCTACGTCCCTTCGGCCCTCAATCCAGCGGACCTTCCTTCCCGCGGCCTGCTGCCGGCT
CTGCGGCCTCTTCCGCGTCTTCGCCTTCGCCCTCAGACGAGTCGGATCTCCCTTTGGGCCGCCTCCCCGC
GTCGACTTTAAGACCAATGACTTACAAGGCAGCTGTAGATCTTAGCCACTTTTTAAAAGAAAAGGGGGGA
CTGGAAGGGCTAATTCACTCCCAACGAAGACAAGATCTGCTTTTTGCTTGTACTGGGTCTCTCTGGTTAG
ACCAGATCTGAGCCTGGGAGCTCTCTGGCTAACTAGGGAACCCACTGCTTAAGCCTCAATAAAGCTTGCC
TTGAGTGCTTCAAGTAGTGTGTGCCCGTCTGTTGTGTGACTCTGGTAACTAGAGATCCCTCAGACCCTTT
TAGTCAGTGTGGAAAATCTCTAGCAGTACGTATAGTAGTTCATGTCATCTTATTATTCAGTATTTATAAC
TTGCAAAGAAATGAATATCAGAGAGTGAGAGGAACTTGTTTATTGCAGCTTATAATGGTTACAAATAAAG
CAATAGCATCACAAATTTCACAAATAAAGCATTTTTTTCACTGCATTCTAGTTGTGGTTTGTCCAAACTC
ATCAATGTATCTTATCATGTCTGGCTCTAGCTATCCCGCCCCTAACTCCGCCCATCCCGCCCCTAACTCC
GCCCAGTTCCGCCCATTCTCCGCCCCATGGCTGACTAATTTTTTTTATTTATGCAGAGGCCGAGGCCGCC
TCGGCCTCTGAGCTATTCCAGAAGTAGTGAGGAGGCTTTTTTGGAGGCCTAGGGACGTACCCAATTCGCC
CTATAGTGAGTCGTATTACGCGCGCTCACTGGCCGTCGTTTTACAACGTCGTGACTGGGAAAACCCTGGC
GTTACCCAACTTAATCGCCTTGCAGCACATCCCCCTTTCGCCAGCTGGCGTAATAGCGAAGAGGCCCGCA
CCGATCGCCCTTCCCAACAGTTGCGCAGCCTGAATGGCGAATGGG
[124 nt withheld, positions 10126-10249]
C
[91 nt withheld, positions 10251-10341]
A
[49 nt withheld, positions 10343-10391]
CCTTTGACGTTGGAGTCCACGTTCTTT
[37 nt withheld, positions 10419-10455]
ACCCTATCTCGGTCTATTCTTTTGATTTATAAGGGATTTTGCCGATTTCGGCCTATTGGTTAAAAAATGA
GCTGATTTAACAAAAATTTAACGCGAATTTTAACAAAATATTAACGCTTACAATTTAGGTGGCACTTTTC
GGGGAAATGTGCGCGGAACCCCTATTTGTTTATTTTTCTAAATACATTCAAATATGTATCCGCTCATGAG
ACAATAACCCTGATAAATGCTTCAATAATATTGAAAAAGGAAGAGTATGAGTATTCAACATTTCCGTGTC
GCCCTTATTCCCTTTTTTGCGGCATTTTGCCTTCCTGTTTTTGCTCACCCAGAAACGCTGGTGAAAGTAA
AAGATGCTGAAGATCAGTTGGGTGCACGAGTGGGTTACATCGAACTGGATCTCAACAGCGGTAAGATCCT
TGAGAGTTTTCGCCCCGAAGAACGTTTTCCAATGATGAGCACTTTTAAAGTTCTGCTATGTGGCGCGGTA
TTATCCCGTATTGACGCCGGGCAAGAGCAACTCGGTCGCCGCATACACTATTCTCAGAATGACTTGGTTG
AGTACTCACCAGTCACAGAAAAGCATCTTACGGATGGCATGACAGTAAGAGAATTATGCAGTGCTGCCAT
AACCATGAGTGATAACACTGCGGCCAACTTACTTCTGACAACGATCGGAGGACCGAAGGAGCTAACCGCT
TTTTTGCACAACATGGGGGATCATGTAACTCGCCTTGATCGTTGGGAACCGGAGCTGAATGAAGCCATAC
CAAACGACGAGCGTGACACCACGATGCCTGTAGCAATGGCAACAACGTTGCGCAAACTATTAACTGGCGA
ACTACTTACTCTAGCTTCCCGGCAACAATTAATAGACTGGATGGAGGCGGATAAAGTTGCAGGACCACTT
CTGCGCTCGGCCCTTCCGGCTGGCTGGTTTATTGCTGATAAATCTGGAGCCGGTGAGCGTGGGTCTCGCG
GTATCATTGCAGCACTGGGGCCAGATGGTAAGCCCTCCCGTATCGTAGTTATCTACACGACGGGGAGTCA
GGCAACTATGGATGAACGAAATAGACAGATCGCTGAGATAGGTGCCTCACTGATTAAGCATTGGTAACTG
TCAGACCAAGTTTACTCATATATACTTTAGATTGATTTAAAACTTCATTTTTAATTTAAAAGGATCTAGG
TGAAGATCCTTTTTGATAATCTCATGACCAAAATCCCTTAACGTGAGTTTTCGTTCCACTGAGCGTCAGA
CCCCGTAGAAAAGATCAAAGGATCTTCTTGAGATCCTTTTTTTCTGCGCGTAATCTGCTGCTTGCAAACA
AAAAAACCACCGCTACCAGCGGTGGTTTGTTTGCCGGATCAAGAGCTACCAACTCTTTTTCCGAAGGTAA
CTGGCTTCAGCAGAGCGCAGATACCAAATACTGTTCTTCTAGTGTAGCCGTAGTTAGGCCACCACTTCAA
GAACTCTGTAGCACCGCCTACATACCTCGCTCTGCTAATCCTGTTACCAGTGGCTGCTGCCAGTGGCGAT
AAGTCGTGTCTTACCGGGTTGGACTCAAGACGATAGTTACCGGATAAGGCGCAGCGGTCGGGCTGAACGG
GGGGTTCGTGCACACAGCCCAGCTTGGAGCGAACGACCTACACCGAACTGAGATACCTACAGCGTGAGCT
ATGAGAAAGCGCCACGCTTCCCGAAGGGAGAAAGGCGGACAGGTATCCGGTAAGCGGCAGGGTCGGAACA
GGAGAGCGCACGAGGGAGCTTCCAGGGGGAAACGCCTGGTATCTTTATAGTCCTGTCGGGTTTCGCCACC
TCTGACTTGAGCGTCGATTTTTGTGATGCTCGTCAGGGGGGCGGAGCCTATGGAAAAACGCCAGCAACGC
GGCCTTTTTACGGTTCCTGGCCTTTTGCTGGCCTTTTGC
